Addgene plasmid #134539: Cherry-Fibrillarin-C1
Purpose: Expresses Cherry-Fibrillarin fusion protein
Depositing lab: Susan Janicki. Depositing organization: Wistar Institute. Publication: RNase P protein subunit Rpp29 represses histone H3.3 nucleosome deposition. Newhart A, Powers SL, Shastrula PK, Sierra I, Joo LM, Hayden JE, Cohen AR, Janicki SM. Mol Biol Cell. 2016 Apr 1;27(7):1154-69. doi: 10.1091/mbc.E15-02-0099. Epub 2016 Feb 3. PubMed 26842893.
Backbone
  Vector backbone: pEYFP-C1; vector was modified by substituting mCherry for YFP
  Backbone manufacturer: Clontech
  Backbone size w/o insert (bp): 4700
  Vector type: Mammalian Expression
  Selectable markers: Neomycin (select with G418)
Growth in bacteria
  Bacterial resistance: Kanamycin, 50 μg/mL
  Growth temperature: 37°C
  Growth strain: DH5alpha
  Copy number: High Copy
Gene/Insert
  Gene/Insert name: Fibrillarin
  Species: H. sapiens (human)
  Entrez Gene: FBL (a.k.a. FIB, FLRN, Nop1, RNU3IP1)
  Promoter: CMV
  Tag / fusion protein: Cherry (N terminal on backbone)
  Cloning method: Restriction Enzyme; 5′ cloning site unknown (unknown if destroyed); 3′ cloning site unknown (unknown if destroyed)
  Sequencing primers: 5′ mCherry-F; 3′ SV40pA-R
Terms and licenses: Academic/Nonprofit Terms; Industry Terms: Not Available to Industry
How to cite: Cherry-Fibrillarin-C1 was a gift from Susan Janicki (Addgene plasmid # 134539 ; http://n2t.net/addgene:134539 ; RRID:Addgene_134539)
