[The description below was written by a language model from this plasmid's Addgene catalogue record and pLannotate feature annotations shown in this document.]
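Description:
Cherry-Fibrillarin-C1 is a mammalian expression plasmid of about 5.7 kb built on the Clontech pEYFP-C1 backbone, in which the YFP coding sequence was replaced with mCherry. It is propagated in E. coli from a high-copy ColE1/pUC-type origin and also carries an f1 phage origin. A single NeoR/KanR (Tn5 aminoglycoside phosphotransferase) gene provides both selections. A bacterial bla-type promoter drives it for kanamycin resistance in bacteria, and the adjacent SV40 enhancer/early promoter drives it in mammalian cells for G418 selection, with an HSV TK polyadenylation signal downstream. The short annotated fragments of ble, the bGH poly(A) signal and SV40 large T antigen appear to be residual backbone sequence matches rather than functional elements.

The expression cassette uses the human cytomegalovirus immediate early enhancer and promoter to drive an mCherry open reading frame, followed by a short remnant of the multiple cloning site that acts as a linker, then the human fibrillarin (FBL) coding sequence, terminated by the SV40 poly(A) signal. The product is fibrillarin tagged at its N terminus with a monomeric red fluorescent protein. The restriction sites used for cloning are not recorded.

Fibrillarin is an S-adenosylmethionine-dependent methyltransferase that carries out guide-RNA-directed 2'-O-methylation of pre-ribosomal RNA during rRNA processing. It is a well-known nucleolar component, so a fluorescent fusion of this kind is commonly used to mark nucleoli in live or fixed cells. The record itself states only that the plasmid expresses the Cherry-Fibrillarin fusion, and it is associated with a study of an RNase P subunit and histone H3.3 deposition.
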