Features (pLannotate 1.2.2; 16 found; start..end, strand, type, name):
      1..304     +  enhancer       CMV enhancer: human cytomegalovirus immediate early enhancer
    305..508     +  promoter       CMV promoter: human cytomegalovirus (CMV) immediate early promoter
    553..1260    +  CDS            mCherry: mCherry is a basic (constitutively fluorescent) red fluorescent protein published in 2004, derived from Discosoma sp.. It is reported to be a very rapidly-maturing monomer with low acid sensitivity.
   1261..1311    +  misc_feature   MCS (fragment): multiple cloning site
   1312..2274    +  CDS            FBL: FBRL_HUMAN - Also known as FIB1, FLRN. Experimental evidence at protein level: Swiss-Prot protein existence level 1. S-adenosyl-L-methionine-dependent methyltransferase that has the ability to methylate both RNAs and proteins (PubMed:24352239, PubMed:30540930, PubMed:32017898). Involved in pre-rRNA processing by catalyzing the site-specific 2'-hydroxyl methylation of ribose moieties in pre-ribosomal RNA (PubMed:30540930). Site specificity is provided by a guide RNA that base pairs with the substrate (By similarity). Methylation occurs at a characteristic distance from the sequence involved in
   2300..2384    +  CDS            large T antigen (fragment): large T antigen from SV40 (simian virus 40)
   2407..2528    +  polyA_signal   SV40 poly(A) signal: SV40 polyadenylation signal
   2562..2990    -  rep_origin     f1 ori (sequence partly withheld): f1 bacteriophage origin of replication; arrow indicates direction of (+) strand synthesis
   3017..3121    +  promoter       AmpR promoter: bla
   3123..3480    +  promoter       SV40 promoter: SV40 enhancer and early promoter
   3515..4309    +  CDS            NeoR/KanR: aminoglycoside phosphotransferase from Tn5; aph(3')-II (or nptII); confers resistance to neomycin, kanamycin, and G418 (Geneticin®)
   4330..4482    +  CDS            ble (fragment): BLE_KLEPN - Experimental evidence at protein level: Swiss-Prot protein existence level 1. Binding protein with a strong affinity to the bleomycin family of antibiotics. Binds to CL990; an antimitotic-antibiotic compound. From Klebsiella pneumoniae.
   4541..4588    +  polyA_signal   HSV TK poly(A) signal: herpes simplex virus thymidine kinase polyadenylation signal (Cole and Stacy, 1985)
   4679..4695    -  polyA_signal   bGH poly(A) signal (fragment): bovine growth hormone polyadenylation signal
   4917..5505    +  rep_origin     ori: high-copy-number ColE1/pMB1/pBR322/pUC origin of replication
   5620..5679    +  enhancer       CMV enhancer (fragment): human cytomegalovirus immediate early enhancer
>Addgene plasmid #134539 | Cherry-Fibrillarin-C1 | addgene full sequence | sequence record 265044 | Addgene NGS Result
CGTTACATAACTTACGGTAAATGGCCCGCCTGGCTGACCGCCCAACGACCCCCGCCCATTGACGTCAATA
ATGACGTATGTTCCCATAGTAACGCCAATAGGGACTTTCCATTGACGTCAATGGGTGGAGTATTTACGGT
AAACTGCCCACTTGGCAGTACATCAAGTGTATCATATGCCAAGTACGCCCCCTATTGACGTCAATGACGG
TAAATGGCCCGCCTGGCATTATGCCCAGTACATGACCTTATGGGACTTTCCTACTTGGCAGTACATCTAC
GTATTAGTCATCGCTATTACCATGGTGATGCGGTTTTGGCAGTACATCAATGGGCGTGGATAGCGGTTTG
ACTCACGGGGATTTCCAAGTCTCCACCCCATTGACGTCAATGGGAGTTTGTTTTGGCACCAAAATCAACG
GGACTTTCCAAAATGTCGTAACAACTCCGCCCCATTGACGCAAATGGGCGGTAGGCGTGTACGGTGGGAG
GTCTATATAAGCAGAGCTGGTTTAGTGAACCGTCAGATCCGCTAGCGCTACCGGTCGCCACCATGGTGAG
CAAGGGCGAGGAGGATAACATGGCCATCATCAAGGAGTTCATGCGCTTCAAGGTGCACATGGAGGGCTCC
GTGAACGGCCACGAGTTCGAGATCGAGGGCGAGGGCGAGGGCCGCCCCTACGAGGGCACCCAGACCGCCA
AGCTGAAGGTGACCAAGGGTGGCCCCCTGCCCTTCGCCTGGGACATCCTGTCCCCTCAGTTCATGTACGG
CTCCAAGGCCTACGTGAAGCACCCCGCCGACATCCCCGACTACTTGAAGCTGTCCTTCCCCGAGGGCTTC
AAGTGGGAGCGCGTGATGAACTTCGAGGACGGCGGCGTGGTGACCGTGACCCAGGACTCCTCCCTGCAGG
ACGGCGAGTTCATCTACAAGGTGAAGCTGCGCGGCACCAACTTCCCCTCCGACGGCCCCGTAATGCAGAA
GAAGACCATGGGCTGGGAGGCCTCCTCCGAGCGGATGTACCCCGAGGACGGCGCCCTGAAGGGCGAGATC
AAGCAGAGGCTGAAGCTGAAGGACGGCGGCCACTACGACGCTGAGGTCAAGACCACCTACAAGGCCAAGA
AGCCCGTGCAGCTGCCCGGCGCCTACAACGTCAACATCAAGTTGGACATCACCTCCCACAACGAGGACTA
CACCATCGTGGAACAGTACGAACGCGCCGAGGGCCGCCACTCCACCGGCGGCATGGACGAGCTGTACAAG
TCCGGACTCAGATCTCGAGCTCAAGCTTCGAATTCTGCAGTCGACGGTACCATGAAGCCAGGATTCAGTC
CCCGTGGGGGTGGCTTTGGCGGCCGAGGGGGCTTTGGTGACCGTGGTGGTCGTGGAGGCCGAGGGGGCTT
TGGCGGGGGCCGAGGTCGAGGCGGAGGCTTTAGAGGTCGTGGACGAGGAGGAGGTGGAGGCGGCGGCGGC
GGTGGAGGAGGAGGAAGAGGTGGTGGAGGCTTCCATTCTGGTGGCAACCGGGGTCGTGGTCGGGGAGGAA
AAAGAGGAAACCAGTCGGGGAAGAATGTGATGGTGGAGCCGCATCGGCATGAGGGTGTCTTCATTTGTCG
AGGAAAGGAAGATGCACTGGTCACCAAGAACCTGGTCCCTGGGGAATCAGTTTATGGAGAGAAGAGAGTC
TCGATTTCGGAAGGAGATGACAAAATTGAGTACCGAGCCTGGAACCCCTTCCGCTCCAAGCTAGCAGCAG
CAATCCTGGGTGGTGTGGACCAGATCCACATCAAACCGGGGGCTAAGGTTCTCTACCTCGGGGCTGCCTC
GGGCACCACGGTCTCCCATGTCTCTGACATCGTTGGTCCGGATGGTCTAGTCTATGCAGTCGAGTTCTCC
CACCGCTCTGGCCGTGACCTCATTAACTTGGCCAAGAAGAGGACCAACATCATTCCTGTGATCGAGGATG
CTCGACACCCACACAAATACCGCATGCTCATCGCAATGGTGGATGTGATCTTTGCTGATGTGGCCCAGCC
AGACCAGACCCGGATTGTGGCCCTGAATGCCCACACCTTCCTGCGTAATGGAGGACACTTTGTGATTTCC
ATTAAGGCCAACTGCATTGACTCCACAGCCTCAGCCGAGGCCGTGTTTGCCTCCGAAGTGAAAAAGATGC
AACAGGAGAACATGAAGCCGCAGGAGCAGTTGACCCTTGAGCCATATGAAAGAGACCATGCCGTGGTCGT
GGGAGTGTACAGGCCACCCCCCAAGGTGAAGAACTGAGGATCCACCGGATCTAGATAACTGATCATAATC
AGCCATACCACATTTGTAGAGGTTTTACTTGCTTTAAAAAACCTCCCACACCTCCCCCTGAACCTGAAAC
ATAAAATGAATGCAATTGTTGTTGTTAACTTGTTTATTGCAGCTTATAATGGTTACAAATAAAGCAATAG
CATCACAAATTTCACAAATAAAGCATTTTTTTCACTGCATTCTAGTTGTGGTTTGTCCAAACTCATCAAT
GTATCTTAAGGCGTAAATTGTAAGCGTTAATATTTTGTTAAAATTCGCGTTAAATTTTTGTTAAATCAGC
TCATTTTTTAACCAATAGGCCGAAATCGGCAAAATCCCTTATAAATCAAAAGAATAGACCGAGATAGGGT
[37 nt withheld, positions 2661-2697]
AAAGAACGTGGACTCCAACGTCAAAGG
[49 nt withheld, positions 2725-2773]
T
[91 nt withheld, positions 2775-2865]
G
[124 nt withheld, positions 2867-2990]
CAGGTGGCACTTTTCGGGGAAATGTGCGCGGAACCCCTATTTGTTTATTTTTCTAAATACATTCAAATAT
GTATCCGCTCATGAGACAATAACCCTGATAAATGCTTCAATAATATTGAAAAAGGAAGAGTCCTGAGGCG
GAAAGAACCAGCTGTGGAATGTGTGTCAGTTAGGGTGTGGAAAGTCCCCAGGCTCCCCAGCAGGCAGAAG
TATGCAAAGCATGCATCTCAATTAGTCAGCAACCAGGTGTGGAAAGTCCCCAGGCTCCCCAGCAGGCAGA
AGTATGCAAAGCATGCATCTCAATTAGTCAGCAACCATAGTCCCGCCCCTAACTCCGCCCATCCCGCCCC
TAACTCCGCCCAGTTCCGCCCATTCTCCGCCCCATGGCTGACTAATTTTTTTTATTTATGCAGAGGCCGA
GGCCGCCTCGGCCTCTGAGCTATTCCAGAAGTAGTGAGGAGGCTTTTTTGGAGGCCTAGGCTTTTGCAAA
GATCGATCAAGAGACAGGATGAGGATCGTTTCGCATGATTGAACAAGATGGATTGCACGCAGGTTCTCCG
GCCGCTTGGGTGGAGAGGCTATTCGGCTATGACTGGGCACAACAGACAATCGGCTGCTCTGATGCCGCCG
TGTTCCGGCTGTCAGCGCAGGGGCGCCCGGTTCTTTTTGTCAAGACCGACCTGTCCGGTGCCCTGAATGA
ACTGCAAGACGAGGCAGCGCGGCTATCGTGGCTGGCCACGACGGGCGTTCCTTGCGCAGCTGTGCTCGAC
GTTGTCACTGAAGCGGGAAGGGACTGGCTGCTATTGGGCGAAGTGCCGGGGCAGGATCTCCTGTCATCTC
ACCTTGCTCCTGCCGAGAAAGTATCCATCATGGCTGATGCAATGCGGCGGCTGCATACGCTTGATCCGGC
TACCTGCCCATTCGACCACCAAGCGAAACATCGCATCGAGCGAGCACGTACTCGGATGGAAGCCGGTCTT
GTCGATCAGGATGATCTGGACGAAGAGCATCAGGGGCTCGCGCCAGCCGAACTGTTCGCCAGGCTCAAGG
CGAGCATGCCCGACGGCGAGGATCTCGTCGTGACCCATGGCGATGCCTGCTTGCCGAATATCATGGTGGA
AAATGGCCGCTTTTCTGGATTCATCGACTGTGGCCGGCTGGGTGTGGCGGACCGCTATCAGGACATAGCG
TTGGCTACCCGTGATATTGCTGAAGAGCTTGGCGGCGAATGGGCTGACCGCTTCCTCGTGCTTTACGGTA
TCGCCGCTCCCGATTCGCAGCGCATCGCCTTCTATCGCCTTCTTGACGAGTTCTTCTGAGCGGGACTCTG
GGGTTCGAAATGACCGACCAAGCGACGCCCAACCTGCCATCACGAGATTTCGATTCCACCGCCGCCTTCT
ATGAAAGGTTGGGCTTCGGAATCGTTTTCCGGGACGCCGGCTGGATGATCCTCCAGCGCGGGGATCTCAT
GCTGGAGTTCTTCGCCCACCCTAGGGGGAGGCTAACTGAAACACGGAAGGAGACAATACCGGAAGGAACC
CGCGCTATGACGGCAATAAAAAGACAGAATAAAACGCACGGTGTTGGGTCGTTTGTTCATAAACGCGGGG
TTCGGTCCCAGGGCTGGCACTCTGTCGATACCCCACCGAGACCCCATTGGGGCCAATACGCCCGCGTTTC
TTCCTTTTCCCCACCCCACCCCCCAAGTTCGGGTGAAGGCCCAGGGCTCGCAGCCAACGTCGGGGCGGCA
GGCCCTGCCATAGCCTCAGGTTACTCATATATACTTTAGATTGATTTAAAACTTCATTTTTAATTTAAAA
GGATCTAGGTGAAGATCCTTTTTGATAATCTCATGACCAAAATCCCTTAACGTGAGTTTTCGTTCCACTG
AGCGTCAGACCCCGTAGAAAAGATCAAAGGATCTTCTTGAGATCCTTTTTTTCTGCGCGTAATCTGCTGC
TTGCAAACAAAAAAACCACCGCTACCAGCGGTGGTTTGTTTGCCGGATCAAGAGCTACCAACTCTTTTTC
CGAAGGTAACTGGCTTCAGCAGAGCGCAGATACCAAATACTGTTCTTCTAGTGTAGCCGTAGTTAGGCCA
CCACTTCAAGAACTCTGTAGCACCGCCTACATACCTCGCTCTGCTAATCCTGTTACCAGTGGCTGCTGCC
AGTGGCGATAAGTCGTGTCTTACCGGGTTGGACTCAAGACGATAGTTACCGGATAAGGCGCAGCGGTCGG
GCTGAACGGGGGGTTCGTGCACACAGCCCAGCTTGGAGCGAACGACCTACACCGAACTGAGATACCTACA
GCGTGAGCTATGAGAAAGCGCCACGCTTCCCGAAGGGAGAAAGGCGGACAGGTATCCGGTAAGCGGCAGG
GTCGGAACAGGAGAGCGCACGAGGGAGCTTCCAGGGGGAAACGCCTGGTATCTTTATAGTCCTGTCGGGT
TTCGCCACCTCTGACTTGAGCGTCGATTTTTGTGATGCTCGTCAGGGGGGCGGAGCCTATGGAAAAACGC
CAGCAACGCGGCCTTTTTACGGTTCCTGGCCTTTTGCTGGCCTTTTGCTCACATGTTCTTTCCTGCGTTA
TCCCCTGATTCTGTGGATAACCGTATTACCGCCATGCATTAGTTATTAATAGTAATCAATTACGGGGTCA
TTAGTTCATAGCCCATATATGGAGTTCCG
